Addgene plasmid #37306: GFP-GID1
Depositing lab: Takanari Inoue. Depositing organization: Johns Hopkins University and School of Medicine. Publication: Rapid and orthogonal logic gating with a gibberellin-induced dimerization system. Miyamoto T, Derose R, Suarez A, Ueno T, Chen M, Sun TP, Wolfgang MJ, Mukherjee C, Meyers DJ, Inoue T. Nat Chem Biol. 2012 Mar 25;8(5):465-70. doi: 10.1038/nchembio.922. PubMed 22446836.
Backbone
  Vector backbone: pEGFP-C1
  Backbone manufacturer: Clontech
  Backbone size w/o insert (bp): 4700
  Vector type: Mammalian Expression
  Selectable markers: Neomycin (select with G418)
Growth in bacteria
  Bacterial resistance: Kanamycin, 50 μg/mL
  Growth temperature: 37°C
  Growth strain: DH5alpha
  Copy number: Unknown
Gene/Insert
  Gene/Insert name: GID1 (alt name: GIBBERELLIN INSENSITIVE DWARF1)
  Species: A. thaliana (mustard weed)
  Promoter: CMV
  Tag / fusion protein: GFP (N terminal on backbone)
  Cloning method: Restriction Enzyme; 5′ cloning site BsrGI (unknown if destroyed); 3′ cloning site SacI (unknown if destroyed)
  Sequencing primers: 5′ EGFP-C; 3′ SV40pA-R
Terms and licenses: Academic/Nonprofit Terms; Industry Terms: Not Available to Industry
How to cite: GFP-GID1 was a gift from Takanari Inoue (Addgene plasmid # 37306 ; http://n2t.net/addgene:37306 ; RRID:Addgene_37306)
