[The description below was written by a language model from this plasmid's Addgene catalogue record.]
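Description:
GFP-GID1 is a mammalian expression plasmid built on the Clontech pEGFP-C1 backbone (about 4.7 kb without the insert). It carries the Arabidopsis thaliana gibberellin receptor GID1 (GIBBERELLIN INSENSITIVE DWARF1), cloned by restriction digestion between the BsrGI and SacI sites downstream of the backbone's fluorescent protein coding sequence. The product is therefore GID1 with GFP at its N terminus. Transcription is driven by the CMV promoter, a strong constitutive promoter in most mammalian cell lines. The plasmid is propagated in E. coli under kanamycin selection, and the record lists neomycin resistance as the mammalian selectable marker, which allows G418 selection of stably transfected cells. The copy number is recorded as unknown, and no feature table is provided, so the origins of replication and polyadenylation signals are not explicitly documented. The use of an SV40 polyA reverse sequencing primer is consistent with the standard pEGFP-C1 layout.

The associated publication describes a gibberellin-induced dimerization system for rapid, orthogonal logic gating in cells. In plants, GID1 binds gibberellin and then associates with DELLA-family proteins such as GAI, and this hormone-dependent interaction can be repurposed as a chemically inducible dimerizer in mammalian cells. In that setting, GFP-GID1 would serve as the fluorescently trackable half of the pair. When it is co-expressed with a partner protein fused to the complementary binding domain, adding a gibberellin compound should recruit it to that partner, and the relocalization can be followed by live-cell imaging. The record does not name the partner construct or the particular GID1 isoform used.
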