>Addgene plasmid #37306 | GFP-GID1 | addgene partial sequence | sequence record 47570 | CMV-F 5'-CGCAAATGGGCGGTAGGCGTG-3'
TCAGATCCGCTAGCGCTACCGGTCGCCACCATGGTGAGCAAGGGCGAGGAGCTGTTCACCGGGGTGGTGC
CCATCCTGGTCGAGCTGGACGGCGACGTAAACGGCCACAAGTTCAGCGTGTCCGGCGAGGGCGAGGGCGA
TGCCACCTACGGCAAGCTGACCCTGAAGTTCATCTGCACCACCGGCAAGCTGCCCGTGCCCTGGCCCACC
CTCGTGACCACCCTGACCTACGGCGTGCAGTGCTTCAGCCGCTACCCCGACCACATGAAGCAGCACGACT
TCTTCAAGTCCGCCATGCCCGAAGGCTACGTCCAGGAGCGCACCATCTTCTTCAAGGACGACGGCAACTA
CAAGACCCGCGCCGAGGTGAAGTTCGAGGGCGACACCCTGGTGAACCGCATCGAGCTGAAGGGCATCGAC
TTCAAGGAGGACGGCAACATCCTGGGGCACAAGCTGGAGTACAACTACAACAGCCACAACGTCTATATCA
TGGCCGACAAGCAGAAGAACGGCATCAAGGTGAACTTCAAGATCCGCCACAACATCGAGGACGGCAGCGT
GCAGCTCGCCGACCACTACCAGCAGAACACCCCCATCGGCGACGGCCCCGTGCTGCTGCCCGACAACCAC
TACCTGAGCACCCAGTCCGCCCTGAGCAAAGACCCCAACGAGAAGCGCGATCACATGGTCCTGCTGGAGT
TCGTGACCGCCGCCGGGATCACTCTCGGCATGGACGAGCTGTACAAGAGCGCAGGAGGAATGGCTGCGAG
CGATGAAGTTAATCTTATTGAGAGCAGAACAGTGGTTCCTCTCAATACATGGGTTTTAATATCCAACTTC
AA
