>Addgene plasmid #37306 | GFP-GID1 | addgene partial sequence | sequence record 47653 | SV40pA-R 5'-GAAATTTGTGATGCTATTGC-3'
TAACAACAACAATTGCATTCATTTTATGTTTCAGGTTCAGGGGGAGGTGTGGGAGGTTTTTTAAAGCAAG
TAAAACCTCTACAAATGTGGTATGGCTGATTATGATCAGTTATCTAGATCCGGTGGATCCCGGGCCCGCG
GTACCGTCGACTGCAGAATTCGAAGCTTGAGCTCCACCAGCACTACCACCAGCACTACATTCCGCGTTTA
CAAACGCCGAAATCTCATCCATAACATTATGGAAATGATTGTTATTAGGCAAGAGGTAAAACCCAACAGT
TGCTTTCTCTAAATGCATAAGCTTAACCTCTTGACCCGCTTTCTTGAGCCCTTCCGCGTATGCCAACTGC
CAATCTCTAATCAAATCCAAACCCGCGACAACCACAAGACTCTTGGGGAAACTCACTCCTTCTAAGCTTT
TCCCTCTCGGGCTAAACGGATTACACGCTGGATGCTCTCTATCTTCTCCCTCGGGTAAAAACGCTTTCCA
GTACCAATCGCGGTCTCTAACCGTCACAAAGTATTTCCCATCCAAACTTTTCTCAGACTCCGTTCTCTCA
TTCCCACCAAACATAGGATTCAGCAGAATGTTCCCCAAAACATCGATTCCCGATTCACCCGCTCTTAAAG
CCACATTATGCGCGATGTTACCTCCAGAGCTATCACCAGCCAAGAAAATATGGACCTTTGAGTCTTTCTT
GGATTTAAGCCAAGATCTCGAGTTAACCCAATTAAGAGCAATCCAACCATCATCATAAGCACAAGGGTAT
GGATTCTCTGGTGCACGCCGATAATTCACAGAGACAACAACACACTTGCACAAACCAACAAGCCTGCGAC
AAAGAGTATC
